>Addgene plasmid #125059 | pKmK.C1 | addgene full sequence | sequence record 244900 | Addgene NGS Result
TCGGTCTCAGAGTTTCTACGCAAGACTTCTTGAAGTGAAAACCAACTTTCAGTCTTCAAACTAAAAATGA
AAATCAGTGGGCTAAATTCAGCATAATACCTGTGGATATAATTACATACAAAAATATAATTAAAAATATA
CGTTAAAAATAATTTATTTTTGTAAAAACTATAAAATATATTTTACTTTCGGAACAACTTTTTAACTTAT
AATTTTGTTTTAAATAAAAACATTGTATTTAAAAATAATAAATTATTAAATAAAATTTTAAAGTATGTTT
ATTTAAAATATAGAATACTATTAAAATTACTTTAAACTTTAAAATAAAAAAATAATAAATTATATAGTTT
TAAAATTAATAAATTTTATACACGTGACCAGATCATAATAGTTTTCTTTCCTTGCCGATGAGACCAGACC
AATAAAAAACGCCCGGCGGCAACCGAGCGTTCTGAACAAATCCAGATGGAGTTCTGAGGTCATTACTGGA
TCTATCAACAGGAGTCCAAGCGAGCTCGATATCAAATTACGCCCCGCCCTGCCACTCATCGCAGTACTGT
TGTAATTCATTAAGCATTCTGCCGACATGGAAGCCATCACAAACGGCATGATGAACCTGAATCGCCAGCG
GCATCAGCACCTTGTCGCCTTGCGTATAATATTTGCCCATGGTGAAAACGGGGGCGAAGAAGTTGTCCAT
ATTGGCCACGTTTAAATCAAAACTGGTGAAACTCACCCAGGGATTGGCTGAAACGAAAAACATATTCTCA
ATAAACCCTTTAGGGAAATAGGCCAGGTTTTCACCGTAACACGCCACATCTTGCGAATATATGTGTAGAA
ACTGCCGGAAATCGTCGTGGTATTCACTCCAGAGCGATGAAAACGTTTCAGTTTGCTCATGGAAAACGGT
GTAACAAGGGTGAACACTATCCCATATCACCAGCTCACCGTCTTTCATTGCCATACGAAATTCCGGATGA
GCATTCATCAGGCGGGCAAGAATGTGAATAAAGGCCGGATAAAACTTGTGCTTATTTTTCTTTACGGTCT
TTAAAAAGGCCGTAATATCCAGCTGAACGGTCTGGTTATAGGTACATTGAGCAACTGACTGAAATGCCTC
AAAATGTTCTTTACGATGCCATTGGGATATATCAACGGTGGTATATCCAGTGATTTTTTTCTCCATTTTA
GCTTCCTTAGCTCCTGAAAATCTCGATAACTCAAAAAATACGCCCGGTAGTGATCTTATTTCATTATGGT
GAAAGTTGGAACCTCTTACGTGCCCGATCAATCATGACCAAAATCCCTTAACGTGAGTTTTCGTTCCACT
GAGCGTCAGACCCCGTAGAAAAGATCAAAGGATCTTCTTGAGATCCTTTTTTTCTGCGCGTAATCTGCTG
CTTGCAAACAAAAAAACCACCGCTACCAGCGGTGGTTTGTTTGCCGGATCAAGAGCTACCAACTCTTTTT
CCGAAGGTAACTGGCTTCAGCAGAGCGCAGATACCAAATACTGTTCTTCTAGTGTAGCCGTAGTTAGGCC
ACCACTTCAAGAACTCTGTAGCACCGCCTACATACCTCGCTCTGCTAATCCTGTTACCAGTGGCTGCTGC
CAGTGGCGATAAGTCGTGTCTTACCGGGTTGGACTCAAGACGATAGTTACCGGATAAGGCGCAGCGGTCG
GGCTGAACGGGGGGTTCGTGCACACAGCCCAGCTTGGAGCGAACGACCTACACCGAACTGAGATACCTAC
AGCGTGAGCTATGAGAAAGCGCCACGCTTCCCGAAGGGAGAAAGGCGGACAGGTATCCGGTAAGCGGCAG
GGTCGGAACAGGAGAGCGCACGAGGGAGCTTCCAGGGGGAAACGCCTGGTATCTTTATAGTCCTGTCGGG
TTTCGCCACCTCTGACTTGAGCGTCGATTTTTGTGATGCTCGTCAGGGGGGCGGAGCCTATGGAAAAACG
CCAGCAACGCGGCCTTTTTACGGTTCCTGGCCTTTTGCTGGCCTTTTGCTCACATGTTCTTTCCTGCGTT
ATCCCCTGATTCTGTGGATAACCGTAG
Features (pLannotate 1.2.2; 5 found; start..end, strand, type, name):
    218..234     +  misc_feature   cos (fragment): lambda cos site; allows packaging into phage lambda particles
    422..456     -  terminator     lambda t0 terminator: minimal transcription terminator from phage lambda (Scholtissek and Grosse, 1987)
    530..1186    -  CDS            cat: CAT_ECOLX - Experimental evidence at protein level: Swiss-Prot protein existence level 1. This enzyme is an effector of chloramphenicol resistance in bacteria. From Escherichia coli. This protein is used as a marker in many commonly used cloning vectors, such as pACYC184.
   1187..1284    -  promoter       cat promoter: promoter of the E. coli cat gene encoding chloramphenicol acetyltransferase
   1368..1956    +  rep_origin     ori: high-copy-number ColE1/pMB1/pBR322/pUC origin of replication
