[The description below was written by a language model from this plasmid's Addgene catalogue record and pLannotate feature annotations shown in this document.]
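Description:
pKmK.C1 is a small Golden Gate part-storage plasmid built on the YTK001 entry vector of the yeast MoClo toolkit, holding a replication and segregation element for the yeast Kluyveromyces marxianus. It is maintained in E. coli through a high-copy ColE1/pUC-type origin and selected with chloramphenicol. Resistance comes from a cat gene driven by its native promoter and followed by a lambda t0 terminator. These bacterial elements account for nearly all of the annotated features in the roughly 2.06 kb sequenced record. The only other hit is a very short fragment matching the lambda cos site, which falls in the region where the insert would be expected and is probably an incidental match rather than a functional packaging signal.

The payload is a 391 bp insert named KmARS7/CenD, a minimal autonomously replicating sequence combined with centromeric sequence derived from K. marxianus strain DMKU3-1042. The automated annotation does not label it, so its position is known only from the catalogue fields. It was inserted by BsmBI-based cloning, which destroyed the sites, and the depositor notes that it carries the toolkit-compatible overhangs of a type 7 part. The plasmid has no yeast promoter, coding sequence or yeast selection marker, so it is not an expression construct in its own right despite the "yeast expression" category. Instead it serves as a stock from which the ARS/centromere module can be released and assembled with other standardised parts. The resulting episomal plasmids should replicate and, through the centromere, be stably inherited in K. marxianus for synthetic biology work. The depositor states that minor differences between the sequencing result and their annotated sequence do not affect function.
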