Addgene plasmid #125059: pKmK.C1
Purpose: Storage plasmid for K.marxianus centromere
Depositing lab: John Morrissey. Depositing organization: University College Cork. Publication: Biological Parts for Kluyveromyces marxianus Synthetic Biology. Rajkumar AS, Varela JA, Juergens H, Daran JG, Morrissey JP. Front Bioeng Biotechnol. 2019 May 7;7:97. doi: 10.3389/fbioe.2019.00097. eCollection 2019. PubMed 31134195.
Backbone
  Vector backbone: YTK001
  Backbone manufacturer: Dueber lab, UC Berkeley
  Backbone size w/o insert (bp): 1667
  Vector type: Yeast Expression, Synthetic Biology
Growth in bacteria
  Bacterial resistance: Chloramphenicol, 25 μg/mL
  Growth temperature: 37°C
  Growth strain: DH5alpha
  Copy number: High Copy
Gene/Insert
  Gene/Insert name: KmARS7/CenD
  Insert size (bp): 391
  Cloning method: Restriction Enzyme; 5′ cloning site BsmBI (destroyed during cloning); 3′ cloning site BsmBI (destroyed during cloning)
  Sequencing primers: 5′ tttgctggccttttgctc; 3′ catctggatttgttcagaacg
Resource information
  A portion of this plasmid was derived from a plasmid made by: Plasmid p11256, Hisashi Hoshida, Yamaguchi University.
Terms and licenses: Academic/Nonprofit Terms; Industry Terms: Not Available to Industry
Depositor comments: Contains the appropriate YTK-compatible Golden Gate overhangs for a type 7 part. Minimal centromeric sequence/ARS derived from Kluyveromyces marxianus DMKU3-1042. Please note that the minor differences between the Addgene NGS results and depositor's annotated sequence do not affect the plasmid function.
How to cite: pKmK.C1 was a gift from John Morrissey (Addgene plasmid # 125059 ; http://n2t.net/addgene:125059 ; RRID:Addgene_125059)
